Addgene plasmid #64096: pAAV-synP-FLEX-TVA66T-EGFP
Purpose: Expresses TVA66T-EGFP under the synapsin promotor
Depositing lab: Ian Wickersham. Depositing organization: Massachusetts Institute of Technology.
Backbone
  Vector backbone: pAAV
  Backbone manufacturer: Stratagene
  Backbone size w/o insert (bp): 4440
  Total vector size (bp): 5595
  Vector type: Mammalian Expression, AAV, Cre/Lox
Growth in bacteria
  Bacterial resistance: Ampicillin, 100 μg/mL
  Growth temperature: 37°C
  Growth strain: Stbl3
  Copy number: High Copy
Gene/Insert
  Gene/Insert name: TVA66T-EGFP (alt name: TVA950 E66T-EGFP)
  Species: Synthetic
  Insert size (bp): 1155
  Mutation: Glutamic acid 66 to Threonine
  Promoter: synapsin
  Tag / fusion protein: EGFP (C terminal on insert)
  Cloning method: Unknown
  Sequencing primers: 5′ AGGCGCGAGATAGGg; 3′ cagcgtatccacatagcg
Terms and licenses: Academic/Nonprofit Terms; Industry Terms: Not Available to Industry
How to cite: pAAV-synP-FLEX-TVA66T-EGFP was a gift from Ian Wickersham (Addgene plasmid # 64096 ; http://n2t.net/addgene:64096 ; RRID:Addgene_64096)
