[The description below was written by a language model from this plasmid's Addgene catalogue record and pLannotate feature annotations shown in this document.]
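Description:
pAAV-synP-FLEX-TVA66T-EGFP is an adeno-associated virus transfer plasmid built on the Stratagene pAAV backbone (5,595 bp in total) for Cre-dependent, neuron-specific expression of a mutant avian retroviral receptor fused to EGFP. It is propagated in bacteria through a high-copy ColE1/pUC-type origin with ampicillin resistance (bla), and the backbone also carries an M13/f1-type phage origin. The expression cassette is bounded by AAV2 inverted terminal repeats, which allow it to be packaged into recombinant AAV particles. The annotation finds the right ITR intact but only short fragments of the left one.

Within the ITRs, the human synapsin I promoter restricts transcription to neurons. Downstream lies a FLEX (double-inverted) switch: paired loxP and lox2272 sites in opposing orientations flank the coding sequence, which sits in antisense orientation relative to the promoter. Cre recombinase inverts the cassette and then excises one site of each pair, locking the open reading frame in the sense orientation, so only Cre-expressing neurons produce the protein. The 1,155 bp insert encodes TVA66T-EGFP, a TVA950 receptor carrying a glutamate-to-threonine substitution at position 66 with EGFP fused at its C terminus. The automated annotation labels these parts as a fragment of the quail subgroup A Rous sarcoma virus receptor and as an "EBFP" fragment, the latter evidently a closest-match call for the EGFP stated in the catalogue. A WPRE and bovine growth hormone polyadenylation signal follow to enhance transcript stability and processing.

TVA is the receptor for EnvA-pseudotyped viruses, so the construct can render defined Cre-positive neurons susceptible to such viruses while marking them green. The record itself states only expression of TVA66T-EGFP under the synapsin promoter.
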