Features (pLannotate 1.2.2; 21 found; start..end, strand, type, name):
     12..39      +  repeat_region  AAV2 ITR (fragment): inverted terminal repeat of adeno-associated virus serotype 2 inverted
     68..95      +  repeat_region  AAV2 ITR (fragment): inverted terminal repeat of adeno-associated virus serotype 2 inverted
    164..611     +  promoter       hSyn promoter: human synapsin I promoter; confers neuron-specific expression (Kügler et al., 2003)
    620..653     +  protein_bind   loxP: Cre-mediated recombination occurs in the 8-bp core sequence (GCATACAT). Cre recombinase
    654..703     +  intron         β-globin intron (fragment): internally truncated intron from human β-globin
    704..737     +  protein_bind   lox2272: Cre-mediated recombination occurs in the 8-bp core sequence (GGATACTT). lox2272 sites are compatible with each other, but incompatible with loxP or loxN sites (Lee and Saito, 1988). Cre recombinase
    744..1461    -  CDS            EBFP (fragment): enhanced blue variant of GFP mammalian codon-optimized
   1470..1898    -  CDS            RSVR_COTJA (fragment): Experimental evidence at protein level: Swiss-Prot protein existence level 1. Responsible for susceptibility to the retrovirus subgroup A Rous sarcoma virus. From Coturnix japonica (Japanese quail) (Coturnix coturnix japonica).
   1913..1946    -  protein_bind   loxP: Cre-mediated recombination occurs in the 8-bp core sequence (GCATACAT). Cre recombinase
   1947..1996    +  intron         β-globin intron (fragment): internally truncated intron from human β-globin
   1997..2030    -  protein_bind   lox2272: Cre-mediated recombination occurs in the 8-bp core sequence (GGATACTT). lox2272 sites are compatible with each other, but incompatible with loxP or loxN sites (Lee and Saito, 1988). Cre recombinase
   2036..2624    +  misc_feature   WPRE: woodchuck hepatitis virus posttranscriptional regulatory element
   2632..2856    +  polyA_signal   bGH poly(A) signal: bovine growth hormone polyadenylation signal
   2858..2998    +  repeat_region  AAV2 ITR: inverted terminal repeat of adeno-associated virus serotype 2 inverted
   3003..3054    -  misc_feature   bom (fragment): basis of mobility region from pBR322
   3073..3453    +  rep_origin     M13 ori (sequence partly withheld): M13 bacteriophage origin of replication; arrow indicates direction of (+) strand synthesis
   3529..3578    -  misc_feature   bom (fragment): basis of mobility region from pBR322
   3680..3715    -  CDS            rop (fragment): Rop protein, which maintains plasmids at low copy number; rop
   3810..3914    +  promoter       AmpR promoter: bla
   3915..4775    +  CDS            AmpR: β-lactamase; bla; confers resistance to ampicillin, carbenicillin, and related antibiotics
   4946..5534    +  rep_origin     ori: high-copy-number ColE1/pMB1/pBR322/pUC origin of replication
>Addgene plasmid #64096 | pAAV-synP-FLEX-TVA66T-EGFP | depositor full sequence | sequence record 107236 | pAAV-synP-FLEX-TVA66T-EGFP sequence 5595 bps
CCTGCAGGCAGCTGCGCGCTCGCTCGCTCACTGAGGCCGCCCGGGCGTCGGGCGACCTTTGGTCGCCCGG
CCTCAGTGAGCGAGCGAGCGCGCAGAGAGGGAGTGGCCAACTCCATCACTAGGGGTTCCTGTCGACGCTA
GACTGCAGAGGGCCCTGCGTATGAGTGCAAGTGGGTTTTAGGACCAGGATGAGGCGGGGTGGGGGTGCCT
ACCTGACGACCGACCCCGACCCACTGGACAAGCACCCAACCCCCATTCCCCAAATTGCGCATCCCCTATC
AGAGAGGGGGAGGGGAAACAGGATGCGGCGAGGCGCGTGCGCACTGCCAGCTTCAGCACCGCGGACAGTG
CCTTCGCCCCCGCCTGGCGGCGCGCGCCACCGCCGCCTCAGCACTGAAGGCGCGCTGACGTCACTCGCCG
GTCCCCCGCAAACTCCCCTTCCCGGCCACCTTGGTCGCGTCCGCGCCGCCGCCGGCCCAGCCGGACCGCA
CCACGCGAGGCGCGAGATAGGGGGGCACGGGCGCGACCATCTGCGCTGCGGCGCCGGCGACTCAGCGCTG
CCTCAGTCTGCGGTGGGCAGCGGAGGAGTCGTGTCGTGCCTGAGAGCGCAGTCGAATTCATAACTTCGTA
TAGCATACATTATACGAAGTTATTCTTTGCACCATTCTAAAGAATAACAGTGATAATTTCTGGGTTAAGG
CAAATAACTTCGTATAGGATACTTTATACGAAGTTATGCTAGCTCACTTGTACAGCTCGTCCATGCCGAG
AGTGATCCCGGCGGCGGTCACGAACTCCAGCAGGACCATGTGATCGCGCTTCTCGTTGGGGTCTTTGCTC
AGGGCGGACTGGGTGCTCAGGTAGTGGTTGTCGGGCAGCAGCACGGGGCCGTCGCCGATGGGGGTGTTCT
GCTGGTAGTGGTCGGCGAGCTGCACGCTGCCGTCCTCGATGTTGTGGCGGATCTTGAAGTTCACCTTGAT
GCCGTTCTTCTGCTTGTCGGCCATGATATAGACGTTGTGGCTGTTGTAGTTGTACTCCAGCTTGTGCCCC
AGGATGTTGCCGTCCTCCTTGAAGTCGATGCCCTTCAGCTCGATGCGGTTCACCAGGGTGTCGCCCTCGA
ACTTCACCTCGGCGCGGGTCTTGTAGTTGCCGTCGTCCTTGAAGAAGATGGTGCGCTCCTGGACGTAGCC
TTCGGGCATGGCGGACTTGAAGAAGTCGTGCTGCTTCATGTGGTCGGGGTAGCGGCTGAAGCACTGCACG
CCGTAGGTCAGGGTGGTCACGAGGGTGGGCCAGGGCACGGGCAGCTTGCCGGTGGTGCAGATGAACTTCA
GGGTCAGCTTGCCGTAGGTGGCATCGCCCTCGCCCTCGCCGGACACGCTGAACTTGTGGCCGTTTACGTC
GCCGTCCAGCTCGACCAGGATGGGCACCACCCCGGTGAACAGCTCCTCGCCCTTGCTCACCCCACCCCCC
TTGGATGCGCTTTCAAGACTGAAGATGTCAGACCTGCTTTTTGCTTTGGACTTCCCCCATGCAGCGATAC
CACCCACAGCTACCAGGCAGCACAGGAGCACTGCAGTGATCAGCATCCACATGCGGCCGTGATTCCTGGC
TGGCAGAGCACGTCCAGGAGCAGGGGCAGTGGGAGCCTCTGTGCCGTTGTCCGTGGGCACCGCGGGGATC
GCGCTGGTCCCGCAGCCCCAGGTGTCCCGCCCGTCGTCGCAGTCGGGGTGTCCGTCGCACAGCCAGTCCT
GCGGGTAACACTCCCCGTGGGCACCGGGCGGCTCCGAGCAGCGGAACTGACCGGGGGGGCAACGGGACAA
AGAACCGTTACCGGACCCGTTACCGGTCACGTTACCGGGCAGCAGCAGCAGCAGCAGCGCGGGCAGCAGC
CGCGCCATGGTGGCGGCGCGCCATAACTTCGTATAATGTATGCTATACGAAGTTATTAAGAGGTTTCATA
TTGCTAATAGCAGCTACAATCCAGCTACCATTCTGCATAACTTCGTATAAAGTATCCTATACGAAGTTAT
TCCGGAATCAACCTCTGGATTACAAAATTTGTGAAAGATTGACTGGTATTCTTAACTATGTTGCTCCTTT
TACGCTATGTGGATACGCTGCTTTAATGCCTTTGTATCATGCTATTGCTTCCCGTATGGCTTTCATTTTC
TCCTCCTTGTATAAATCCTGGTTGCTGTCTCTTTATGAGGAGTTGTGGCCCGTTGTCAGGCAACGTGGCG
TGGTGTGCACTGTGTTTGCTGACGCAACCCCCACTGGTTGGGGCATTGCCACCACCTGTCAGCTCCTTTC
CGGGACTTTCGCTTTCCCCCTCCCTATTGCCACGGCGGAACTCATCGCCGCCTGCCTTGCCCGCTGCTGG
ACAGGGGCTCGGCTGTTGGGCACTGACAATTCCGTGGTGTTGTCGGGGAAGCTGACGTCCTTTCCATGGC
TGCTCGCCTGTGTTGCCACCTGGATTCTGCGCGGGACGTCCTTCTGCTACGTCCCTTCGGCCCTCAATCC
AGCGGACCTTCCTTCCCGCGGCCTGCTGCCGGCTCTGCGGCCTCTTCCGCGTCTTCGCCTTCGCCCTCAG
ACGAGTCGGATCTCCCTTTGGGCCGCCTCCCCGCCTGGATCCTGTGCCTTCTAGTTGCCAGCCATCTGTT
GTTTGCCCCTCCCCCGTGCCTTCCTTGACCCTGGAAGGTGCCACTCCCACTGTCCTTTCCTAATAAAATG
AGGAAATTGCATCGCATTGTCTGAGTAGGTGTCATTCTATTCTGGGGGGTGGGGTGGGGCAGGACAGCAA
GGGGGAGGATTGGGAAGACAATAGCAGGCATGCTGGGGATGCGGTGGGCTCTATGGCAGGAACCCCTAGT
GATGGAGTTGGCCACTCCCTCTCTGCGCGCTCGCTCGCTCACTGAGGCCGGGCGACCAAAGGTCGCCCGA
CGCCCGGGCTTTGCCCGGGCGGCCTCAGTGAGCGAGCGAGCGCGCAGCTGCCTGCAGGGGCGCCTGATGC
GGTATTTTCTCCTTACGCATCTGTGCGGTATTTCACACCGCATA
[142 nt withheld, positions 3055-3196]
C
[141 nt withheld, positions 3198-3338]
CCTTTGACGTTGGAGTCCACGTTCTTT
[37 nt withheld, positions 3366-3402]
ACCCTATCTCGGGCTATTCTTTTGATTTATAAGGGATTTTGCCGATTTCGGCCTATTGGTTAAAAAATGA
GCTGATTTAACAAAAATTTAACGCGAATTTTAACAAAATATTAACGTTTACAATTTTATGGTGCACTCTC
AGTACAATCTGCTCTGATGCCGCATAGTTAAGCCAGCCCCGACACCCGCCAACACCCGCTGACGCGCCCT
GACGGGCTTGTCTGCTCCCGGCATCCGCTTACAGACAAGCTGTGACCGTCTCCGGGAGCTGCATGTGTCA
GAGGTTTTCACCGTCATCACCGAAACGCGCGAGACGAAAGGGCCTCGTGATACGCCTATTTTTATAGGTT
AATGTCATGATAATAATGGTTTCTTAGACGTCAGGTGGCACTTTTCGGGGAAATGTGCGCGGAACCCCTA
TTTGTTTATTTTTCTAAATACATTCAAATATGTATCCGCTCATGAGACAATAACCCTGATAAATGCTTCA
ATAATATTGAAAAAGGAAGAGTATGAGTATTCAACATTTCCGTGTCGCCCTTATTCCCTTTTTTGCGGCA
TTTTGCCTTCCTGTTTTTGCTCACCCAGAAACGCTGGTGAAAGTAAAAGATGCTGAAGATCAGTTGGGTG
CACGAGTGGGTTACATCGAACTGGATCTCAACAGCGGTAAGATCCTTGAGAGTTTTCGCCCCGAAGAACG
TTTTCCAATGATGAGCACTTTTAAAGTTCTGCTATGTGGCGCGGTATTATCCCGTATTGACGCCGGGCAA
GAGCAACTCGGTCGCCGCATACACTATTCTCAGAATGACTTGGTTGAGTACTCACCAGTCACAGAAAAGC
ATCTTACGGATGGCATGACAGTAAGAGAATTATGCAGTGCTGCCATAACCATGAGTGATAACACTGCGGC
CAACTTACTTCTGACAACGATCGGAGGACCGAAGGAGCTAACCGCTTTTTTGCACAACATGGGGGATCAT
GTAACTCGCCTTGATCGTTGGGAACCGGAGCTGAATGAAGCCATACCAAACGACGAGCGTGACACCACGA
TGCCTGTAGCAATGGCAACAACGTTGCGCAAACTATTAACTGGCGAACTACTTACTCTAGCTTCCCGGCA
ACAATTAATAGACTGGATGGAGGCGGATAAAGTTGCAGGACCACTTCTGCGCTCGGCCCTTCCGGCTGGC
TGGTTTATTGCTGATAAATCTGGAGCCGGTGAGCGTGGGTCTCGCGGTATCATTGCAGCACTGGGGCCAG
ATGGTAAGCCCTCCCGTATCGTAGTTATCTACACGACGGGGAGTCAGGCAACTATGGATGAACGAAATAG
ACAGATCGCTGAGATAGGTGCCTCACTGATTAAGCATTGGTAACTGTCAGACCAAGTTTACTCATATATA
CTTTAGATTGATTTAAAACTTCATTTTTAATTTAAAAGGATCTAGGTGAAGATCCTTTTTGATAATCTCA
TGACCAAAATCCCTTAACGTGAGTTTTCGTTCCACTGAGCGTCAGACCCCGTAGAAAAGATCAAAGGATC
TTCTTGAGATCCTTTTTTTCTGCGCGTAATCTGCTGCTTGCAAACAAAAAAACCACCGCTACCAGCGGTG
GTTTGTTTGCCGGATCAAGAGCTACCAACTCTTTTTCCGAAGGTAACTGGCTTCAGCAGAGCGCAGATAC
CAAATACTGTCCTTCTAGTGTAGCCGTAGTTAGGCCACCACTTCAAGAACTCTGTAGCACCGCCTACATA
CCTCGCTCTGCTAATCCTGTTACCAGTGGCTGCTGCCAGTGGCGATAAGTCGTGTCTTACCGGGTTGGAC
TCAAGACGATAGTTACCGGATAAGGCGCAGCGGTCGGGCTGAACGGGGGGTTCGTGCACACAGCCCAGCT
TGGAGCGAACGACCTACACCGAACTGAGATACCTACAGCGTGAGCTATGAGAAAGCGCCACGCTTCCCGA
AGGGAGAAAGGCGGACAGGTATCCGGTAAGCGGCAGGGTCGGAACAGGAGAGCGCACGAGGGAGCTTCCA
GGGGGAAACGCCTGGTATCTTTATAGTCCTGTCGGGTTTCGCCACCTCTGACTTGAGCGTCGATTTTTGT
GATGCTCGTCAGGGGGGCGGAGCCTATGGAAAAACGCCAGCAACGCGGCCTTTTTACGGTTCCTGGCCTT
TTGCTGGCCTTTTGCTCACATGT
