>Addgene plasmid #64096 | pAAV-synP-FLEX-TVA66T-EGFP | addgene partial sequence | sequence record 108767 | pMH4-5 5'-gactcagcgctgcctcagtctg-3'
TTCATAACTTCGTATAGCATACATTATACGAAGTTATTCTTTGCACCATTCTAAAGAATAACAGTGATAA
TTTCTGGGTTAAGGCAAATAACTTCGTATAGGATACTTTATACGAAGTTATGCTAGCTCACTTGTACAGC
TCGTCCATGCCGAGAGTGATCCCGGCGGCGGTCACGAACTCCAGCAGGACCATGTGATCGCGCTTCTCGT
TGGGGTCTTTGCTCAGGGCGGACTGGGTGCTCAGGTAGTGGTTGTCGGGCAGCAGCACGGGGCCGTCGCC
GATGGGGGTGTTCTGCTGGTAGTGGTCGGCGAGCTGCACGCTGCCGTCCTCGATGTTGTGGCGGATCTTG
AAGTTCACCTTGATGCCGTTCTTCTGCTTGTCGGCCATGATATAGACGTTGTGGCTGTTGTAGTTGTACT
CCAGCTTGTGCCCCAGGATGTTGCCGTCCTCCTTGAAGTCGATGCCCTTCAGCTCGATGCGGTTCACCAG
GGTGTCGCCCTCGAACTTCACCTCGGCGCGGGTCTTGTAGTTGCCGTCGTCCTTGAAGAAGATGGTGCGC
TCCTGGACGTAGCCTTCGGGCATGGCGGACTTGAAGAAGTCGTGCTGCTTCATGTGGTCGGGGTAGCGGC
TGAAGCACTGCACGCCGTAGGTCAGGGTGGTCACGAGGGTGGGCCAGGGCACGGGCAGCTTGCCGGTGGT
GCAGATGAACTTCAGGGTCAGCTTGCCGTAGGTGGCATCGCCCTCGCCCTCGCCGGACACGCTGAACTTG
TGGCCGTTTACGTCGCCGTCCAGCTCGACCAGGATG
