>Addgene plasmid #64096 | pAAV-synP-FLEX-TVA66T-EGFP | addgene partial sequence | sequence record 108782 | WPRE-R 5'-CATAGCGTAAAAGGAGCAACA-3'
ATTTTGTAATCCAGAGGTTGATTCCGGAATAACTTCGTATAGGATACTTTATACGAAGTTATGCAGAATG
GTAGCTGGATTGTAGCTGCTATTAGCAATATGAAACCTCTTAATAACTTCGTATAGCATACATTATACGA
AGTTATGGCGCGCCGCCACCATGGCGCGGCTGCTGCCCGCGCTGCTGCTGCTGCTGCTGCCCGGTAACGT
GACCGGTAACGGGTCCGGTAACGGTTCTTTGTCCCGTTGCCCCCCCGGTCAGTTCCGCTGCTCGGAGCCG
CCCGGTGCCCACGGGGAGTGTTACCCGCAGGACTGGCTGTGCGACGGACACCCCGACTGCGACGACGGGC
GGGACACCTGGGGCTGCGGGACCAGCGCGATCCCCGCGGTGCCCACGGACAACGGCACAGAGGCTCCCAC
TGCCCCTGCTCCTGGACGTGCTCTGCCAGCCAGGAATCACGGCCGCATGTGGATGCTGATCACTGCAGTG
CTCCTGTGCTGCCTGGTAGCTGTGGGTGGTATCGCTGCATGGGGGAAGTCCAAAGCAAAAAGCAGGTCTG
ACATCTTCAGTCTTGAAAGCGCATCCAAGGGGGGTGGGGTGAGCAAGGGCGAGGAGCTGTTCACCGGGGT
GGTGCCCATCCTGGTCGAGCTGGACGGCGACGTAAACGGCCACAAGTTCAGCGTGTCCGGCGAGGGCGAG
GGCGATGCCACCTACGGCAAGCTGACCCTGAAGTTCATCTGCACCACCGGCAAGCTGCCCGTGCCCTGGC
CCACCCTCGTGACCACC
